Addgene plasmid #155472: CPEB1
Purpose: For use in RBP tethering screen
Depositing lab: Eugene Yeo. Depositing organization: University of California, San Diego (UCSD). Publication: Large-scale tethered function assays identify factors that regulate mRNA stability and translation. Luo EC, Nathanson JL, Tan FE, Schwartz JL, Schmok JC, Shankar A, Markmiller S, Yee BA, Sathe S, Pratt GA, Scaletta DB, Ha Y, Hill DE, Aigner S, Yeo GW. Nat Struct Mol Biol. 2020 Oct;27(10):989-1000. doi: 10.1038/s41594-020-0477-6. Epub 2020 Aug 17. PubMed 32807991.
Backbone
  Vector backbone: E2.pEF5-DEST-FL-V5-MCP
  Backbone size w/o insert (bp): 7357
  Vector type: Mammalian Expression
Growth in bacteria
  Bacterial resistance: Ampicillin, 100 μg/mL
  Growth temperature: 37°C
  Growth strain: DH5alpha
  Copy number: High Copy
Gene/Insert
  Gene/Insert name: CPEB1 (alt name: Accession: BC035348.1)
  Species: H. sapiens (human)
  Insert size (bp): 1461
  Mutation: none
  Entrez Gene: CPEB1 (a.k.a. CPE-BP1, CPEB, CPEB-1, h-CPEB, hCPEB-1)
  Promoter: EF-1a
  Tag / fusion protein: V5-MCP (C terminal on backbone)
  Cloning method: Gateway Cloning
  Sequencing primers: 5′ TAATACGACTCACTATAGGG; 3′ gctcgagtctagagggc
Resource information
  A portion of this plasmid was derived from a plasmid made by: DNASU Plasmid Repository Center for Personalized Diagnostics Biodesign Institute
Terms and licenses: Academic/Nonprofit Terms; Industry Terms: Not Available to Industry
How to cite: CPEB1 was a gift from Eugene Yeo (Addgene plasmid # 155472 ; http://n2t.net/addgene:155472 ; RRID:Addgene_155472)
