[The description below was written by a language model from this plasmid's Addgene catalogue record and pLannotate feature annotations shown in this document.]
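Description:
CPEB1 is a mammalian expression plasmid built by Gateway recombination of the human CPEB1 open reading frame (about 1.46 kb, no recorded mutations) into the destination vector E2.pEF5-DEST-FL-V5-MCP. The coding sequence sits between attB1 and attB2 recombination scars and is driven by the strong constitutive EF-1α promoter. A T7 promoter lies just upstream of the insert and matches the listed 5′ sequencing primer site. Downstream of attB2, the backbone supplies a C-terminal V5 epitope tag followed by the bacteriophage MS2 coat protein (MCP), and transcription ends at a bGH polyadenylation signal. The product is therefore a CPEB1-V5-MCP fusion, detectable through V5 and able to bind MS2 stem-loop RNA through the MCP moiety.

This design serves the stated purpose, an RNA-binding protein tethering screen. In such assays, MCP recruits the fused protein to a reporter transcript carrying MS2 hairpins, so its effect on mRNA stability or translation can be measured independently of its natural RNA targets. CPEB1 itself is a sequence-specific regulator of cytoplasmic polyadenylation and translation.

The feature table also shows an FRT site directly upstream of a hygromycin resistance gene with an SV40 poly(A) signal and no annotated full promoter. This arrangement is typical of vectors designed for FLP-mediated integration at a genomic FRT site with hygromycin selection, although the record does not describe that use. In E. coli the plasmid is maintained through a high-copy ColE1/pUC-type origin and ampicillin resistance. The other annotations (partial f1 ori, ble, lacI, CMV enhancer and SV40 small t fragments) appear to be backbone remnants.
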