Features (pLannotate 1.2.2; 24 found; start..end, strand, type, name):
      1..1179    +  promoter       EF-1α promoter: strong constitutive promoter for human elongation factor EF-1α
   1196..1214    +  promoter       T7 promoter: promoter for bacteriophage T7 RNA polymerase
   1294..1311    +  protein_bind   attB1 (fragment): mutant version of attB; core recombination site for the Gateway® BP reaction BP Clonase™
   1317..2774    +  CDS            CPEB1 (fragment): CPEB1_HUMAN - Also known as CPEB. Experimental evidence at protein level: Swiss-Prot protein existence level 1. Sequence-specific RNA-binding protein that regulates mRNA cytoplasmic polyadenylation and translation initiation during oocyte maturation, early development and at postsynapse sites of neurons. Binds to the cytoplasmic polyadenylation element (CPE), an uridine-rich sequence element (consensus sequence 5'-UUUUUAU-3') within the mRNA 3'- UTR. RNA binding results in a clear conformational change analogous to the Venus fly trap mechanism (PubMed:24990967). In absence of phosphorylation a
   2776..2800    -  protein_bind   attB2: mutant version of attB; recombination site for the Gateway® BP reaction BP Clonase™
   2925..2966    +  CDS            V5 tag: epitope tag from simian virus 5
   2979..3365    +  CDS            MS2: bacteriophage MS2 coat protein binds to a specific stem-loop structure in the viral RNA (Peabody, 1993)
   3427..3651    +  polyA_signal   bGH poly(A) signal: bovine growth hormone polyadenylation signal
   3655..3676    +  promoter       SV40 promoter (fragment): SV40 enhancer and early promoter
   3697..3930    +  rep_origin     f1 ori (fragment) (sequence partly withheld): f1 bacteriophage origin of replication; arrow indicates direction of (+) strand synthesis
   3935..3982    +  protein_bind   FRT: FLP-mediated recombination occurs in the 8-bp core sequence TCTAGAAA (Turan and Bode, 2011). FLP recombinase from the Saccharomyces cerevisiae 2μ plasmid
   3990..5012    +  CDS            HygR: aminoglycoside phosphotransferase from E. coli; aph(4)-Ia; confers resistance to hygromycin
   5022..5147    +  CDS            ble (fragment): BLE_KLEPN - Experimental evidence at protein level: Swiss-Prot protein existence level 1. Binding protein with a strong affinity to the bleomycin family of antibiotics. Binds to CL990; an antimitotic-antibiotic compound. From Klebsiella pneumoniae.
   5142..5263    +  polyA_signal   SV40 poly(A) signal: SV40 polyadenylation signal
   5336..5352    -  protein_bind   lac operator: The lac repressor binds to the lac operator to inhibit transcription in E. coli. This inhibition can be relieved by adding lactose or isopropyl-β-D-thiogalactopyranoside (IPTG). lac repressor encoded by lacI
   5360..5390    -  promoter       lac promoter: promoter for the E. coli lac operon
   5405..5426    -  protein_bind   CAP binding site: CAP binding activates transcription in the presence of cAMP. E. coli catabolite activator protein
   5439..5531    -  CDS            lacI (fragment): lac repressor; lacI; The lac repressor binds to the lac operator to inhibit transcription in E. coli. This inhibition can be relieved by adding lactose or isopropyl-β-D-thiogalactopyranoside (IPTG).
   5714..6302    -  rep_origin     ori: high-copy-number ColE1/pMB1/pBR322/pUC origin of replication
   6473..7333    -  CDS            AmpR: β-lactamase; bla; confers resistance to ampicillin, carbenicillin, and related antibiotics
   7334..7438    -  promoter       AmpR promoter: bla
   7497..7549    -  misc_feature   bom (fragment): basis of mobility region from pBR322
   7704..7722    +  enhancer       CMV enhancer (fragment): human cytomegalovirus immediate early enhancer
   7747..7813    +  CDS            small t antigen (fragment): SV40 (simian virus 40) small t antigen
>Addgene plasmid #155472 | CPEB1 | addgene full sequence | sequence record 376725 | Addgene NGS Result
GGCTCCGGTGCCCGTCAGTGGGCAGAGCGCACATCGCCCACAGTCCCCGAGAAGTTGGGGGGAGGGGTCG
GCAATTGAACCGGTGCCTAGAGAAGGTGGCGCGGGGTAAACTGGGAAAGTGATGTCGTGTACTGGCTCCG
CCTTTTTCCCGAGGGTGGGGGAGAACCGTATATAAGTGCAGTAGTCGCCGTGAACGTTCTTTTTCGCAAC
GGGTTTGCCGCCAGAACACAGGTAAGTGCCGTGTGTGGTTCCCGCGGGCCTGGCCTCTTTACGGGTTATG
GCCCTTGCGTGCCTTGAATTACTTCCACCTGGCTGCAGTACGTGATTCTTGATCCCGAGCTTCGGGTTGG
AAGTGGGTGGGAGAGTTCGAGGCCTTGCGCTTAAGGAGCCCCTTCGCCTCGTGCTTGAGTTGAGGCCTGG
CCTGGGCGCTGGGGCCGCCGCGTGCGAATCTGGTGGCACCTTCGCGCCTGTCTCGCTGCTTTCGATAAGT
CTCTAGCCATTTAAAATTTTTGATGACCTGCTGCGACGCTTTTTTTCTGGCAAGATAGTCTTGTAAATGC
GGGCCAAGATCTGCACACTGGTATTTCGGTTTTTGGGGCCGCGGGCGGCGACGGGGCCCGTGCGTCCCAG
CGCACATGTTCGGCGAGGCGGGGCCTGCGAGCGCGGCCACCGAGAATCGGACGGGGGTAGTCTCAAGCTG
GCCGGCCTGCTCTGGTGCCTGGCCTCGCGCCGCCGTGTATCGCCCCGCCCTGGGCGGCAAGGCTGGCCCG
GTCGGCACCAGTTGCGTGAGCGGAAAGATGGCCGCTTCCCGGCCCTGCTGCAGGGAGCTCAAAATGGAGG
ACGCGGCGCTCGGGAGAGCGGGCGGGTGAGTCACCCACACAAAGGAAAAGGGCCTTTCCGTCCTCAGCCG
TCGCTTCATGTGACTCCACGGAGTACCGGGCGCCGTCCAGGCACCTCGATTAGTTCTCGAGCTTTTGGAG
TACGTCGTCTTTAGGTTGGGGGGAGGGGTTTTATGCGATGGAGTTTCCCCACACTGAGTGGGTGGAGACT
GAAGTTAGGCCAGCTTGGCACTTGATGTAATTCTCCTTGGAATTTGCCCTTTTTGAGTTTGGATCTTGGT
TCATTCTCAAGCCTCAGACAGTGGTTCAAAGTTTTTTTCTTCCATTTCAGGTGTCGTGAGGAATTAGCTT
GGTACTAATACGACTCACTATAGGGAGACCCAAGCTGGCTAGGTAAGCTTGGTACCGAGCTCGGATCCAC
TAGTCCAGTGTGGTGGAATTCTGCAGATATCAACAAGTTTGTACAAAAAAGTTGGCATGCTTTTCCCAAC
CTCTGCGCAAGAATCTTCCCGTGGCCTCCCAGATGCAAATGACTTGTGCCTTGGCCTGCAGTCCCTCAGT
CTGACAGGCTGGGACCGACCCTGGAGCACCCAGGACTCAGATTCCTCAGCCCAGAGCAGCACACACTCGG
TACTGAGCATGCTCCATAACCCACTGGGAAATGTCCTAGGAAAACCCCCCTTGAGCTTCCTGCCTCTGGA
TCCCCTTGGGTCTGACTTGGTGGACAAGTTTCCAGCACCCTCAGTTAGAGGATCACGCCTGGACACCCGG
CCCATCCTGGACTCTCGATCTAGCAGCCCCTCTGACTCAGACACCAGTGGCTTCAGCTCTGGATCAGATC
ATCTCTCAGATTTGATTTCAAGCCTTCGCATTTCTCCACCTCTGCCCTTCCTGTCTCTGTCAGGGGGTGG
TCCCAGAGACCCTTTAAAGATGGGGGTAGGGTCTCGGATGGACCAAGAGCAAGCTGCTCTTGCTGCAGTC
ACTCCCTCCCCAACCAGTGCTTCAAAGAGATGGCCAGGAGCTTCTGTGTGGCCATCCTGGGACCTCCTCG
AAGCTCCCAAAGACCCCTTCAGCATAGAGAGAGAGGCCAGGCTGCACCGACAAGCTGCAGCTGTGAATGA
AGCCACCTGTACCTGGAGTGGCCAGCTTCCTCCCCGGAACTATAAGAACCCCATCTACTCTTGCAAGGTG
TTTCTAGGAGGTGTTCCTTGGGATATTACAGAAGCTGGATTAGTTAACACCTTCCGTGTTTTTGGCTCTT
TGAGTGTGGAGTGGCCTGGTAAGGATGGCAAGCATCCCCGGTGTCCTCCCAAAGGGTATGTGTATCTGGT
CTTCGAACTAGAGAAGTCTGTCCGATCCTTGCTTCAGGCTTGCTCTCATGACCCGCTGAGCCCAGATGGC
CTGAGTGAATATTATTTCAAGATGTCCAGCCGAAGGATGCGCTGCAAGGAGGTGCAGGTGATCCCCTGGG
TATTAGCCGACAGTAACTTTGTCCGGAGCCCATCTCAGAGGCTTGACCCCAGCAGGACGGTGTTTGTCGG
TGCTCTGCATGGAATGCTAAATGCTGAGGCCCTGGCAGCCATCTTGAACGACCTATTTGGTGGAGTGGTG
TATGCCGGGATTGACACAGATAAGCACAAGTATCCCATTGGTTCTGGTCGTGTGACTTTCAATAACCAAC
GGAGTTACCTGAAAGCAGTCAGCGCTGCTTTTGTGGAGATCAAAACCACCAAGTTCACAAAGAAGGTTCA
GATTGACCCCTACCTGGAAGATTCTCTGTGTCATATCTGCAGTTCTCAGCCTGGTCCTTTCTTCTGTCGA
GATCAGGTCTGCTTCAAATACTTCTGCCGGAGCTGCTGGCACTGGCGGCACAGCATGGAGGGCCTGCGCC
ACCACAGCCCCCTGATGCGGAACCAGAAGAACCGAGATTCCAGCTACCCAACTTTCTTGTACAAAGTGGT
TGATATCCAGCACAGTGGCGGCCGCTCGAGTCTAGAGGGCCCGCGGTTCGAAACCAGCGGAGGCGGCGGA
AGCGGGGGAGGAGGCAGCGGCGGAGGCGGCAGCGGGGGCGGCGGAAGCGCTACCGGTAAGCCTATCCCTA
ACCCTCTCCTCGGTCTCGATTCTACGCGTACCGGTATGGCTTCTAACTTTACTCAGTTCGTTCTCGTCGA
CAATGGCGGAACTGGCGACGTGACTGTCGCCCCAAGCAACTTCGCTAACGGGGTCGCTGAATGGATCAGC
TCTAACTCGCGATCACAGGCTTACAAAGTAACCTGTAGCGTTCGTCAGAGCTCTGCGCAGAATCGCAAAT
ACACCATCAAAGTCGAGGTGCCTAAAGTGGCAACCCAGACTGTTGGTGGTGAAGAGCTTCCTGTAGCCGG
ATGGAGATCTTACTTAAATATGGAACTAACCATTCCAATTTTCGCCACGAATTCCGACTGCGAGCTTATT
GTTAAGGCAATGCAAGGTCTCCTAAAAGATGGAAACCCGATTCCCTCGGCCATCGCGGCCAACTCCGGCA
TCTACGGAGGTGGAGGTGGATCTCGTACGGGTTAGTAATGAGTTTAAACCCGCTGATCAGCCTCGACTGT
GCCTTCTAGTTGCCAGCCATCTGTTGTTTGCCCCTCCCCCGTGCCTTCCTTGACCCTGGAAGGTGCCACT
CCCACTGTCCTTTCCTAATAAAATGAGGAAATTGCATCGCATTGTCTGAGTAGGTGTCATTCTATTCTGG
GGGGTGGGGTGGGGCAGGACAGCAAGGGGGAGGATTGGGAAGACAATAGCAGGCATGCTGGGGATGCGGT
GGGCTCTATGGCTTCTGAGGCGGAAAGAACCAGCTGGGGCTCTAGGGGGTATCCCC
[124 nt withheld, positions 3697-3820]
C
[91 nt withheld, positions 3822-3912]
AGGGTGATGGTTCACGTACCTAGAAGTTCCTATTCCGAAGTTCCTATTCTCTAGAAAGTATAGGAACTTC
CTTGGCCAAAAAGCCTGAACTCACCGCGACGTCTGTCGAGAAGTTTCTGATCGAAAAGTTCGACAGCGTC
TCCGACCTGATGCAGCTCTCGGAGGGCGAAGAATCTCGTGCTTTCAGCTTCGATGTAGGAGGGCGTGGAT
ATGTCCTGCGGGTAAATAGCTGCGCCGATGGTTTCTACAAAGATCGTTATGTTTATCGGCACTTTGCATC
GGCCGCGCTCCCGATTCCGGAAGTGCTTGACATTGGGGAATTCAGCGAGAGCCTGACCTATTGCATCTCC
CGCCGTGCACAGGGTGTCACGTTGCAAGACCTGCCTGAAACCGAACTGCCCGCTGTTCTGCAGCCGGTCG
CGGAGGCCATGGATGCGATCGCTGCGGCCGATCTTAGCCAGACGAGCGGGTTCGGCCCATTCGGACCGCA
AGGAATCGGTCAATACACTACATGGCGTGATTTCATATGCGCGATTGCTGATCCCCATGTGTATCACTGG
CAAACTGTGATGGACGACACCGTCAGTGCGTCCGTCGCGCAGGCTCTCGATGAGCTGATGCTTTGGGCCG
AGGACTGCCCCGAAGTCCGGCACCTCGTGCACGCGGATTTCGGCTCCAACAATGTCCTGACGGACAATGG
CCGCATAACAGCGGTCATTGACTGGAGCGAGGCGATGTTCGGGGATTCCCAATACGAGGTCGCCAACATC
TTCTTCTGGAGGCCGTGGTTGGCTTGTATGGAGCAGCAGACGCGCTACTTCGAGCGGAGGCATCCGGAGC
TTGCAGGATCGCCGCGGCTCCGGGCGTATATGCTCCGCATTGGTCTTGACCAACTCTATCAGAGCTTGGT
TGACGGCAATTTCGATGATGCAGCTTGGGCGCAGGGTCGATGCGACGCAATCGTCCGATCCGGAGCCGGG
ACTGTCGGGCGTACACAAATCGCCCGCAGAAGCGCGGCCGTCTGGACCGATGGCTGTGTAGAAGTACTCG
CCGATAGTGGAAACCGACGCCCCAGCACTCGTCCGAGGGCAAAGGAATAGCACGTACTACGAGATTTCGA
TTCCACCGCCGCCTTCTATGAAAGGTTGGGCTTCGGAATCGTTTTCCGGGACGCCGGCTGGATGATCCTC
CAGCGCGGGGATCTCATGCTGGAGTTCTTCGCCCACCCCAACTTGTTTATTGCAGCTTATAATGGTTACA
AATAAAGCAATAGCATCACAAATTTCACAAATAAAGCATTTTTTTCACTGCATTCTAGTTGTGGTTTGTC
CAAACTCATCAATGTATCTTATCATGTCTGTATACCGTCGACCTCTAGCTAGAGCTTGGCGTAATCATGG
TCATAGCTGTTTCCTGTGTGAAATTGTTATCCGCTCACAATTCCACACAACATACGAGCCGGAAGCATAA
AGTGTAAAGCCTGGGGTGCCTAATGAGTGAGCTAACTCACATTAATTGCGTTGCGCTCACTGCCCGCTTT
CCAGTCGGGAAACCTGTCGTGCCAGCTGCATTAATGAATCGGCCAACGCGCGGGGAGAGGCGGTTTGCGT
ATTGGGCGCTCTTCCGCTTCCTCGCTCACTGACTCGCTGCGCTCGGTCGTTCGGCTGCGGCGAGCGGTAT
CAGCTCACTCAAAGGCGGTAATACGGTTATCCACAGAATCAGGGGATAACGCAGGAAAGAACATGTGAGC
AAAAGGCCAGCAAAAGGCCAGGAACCGTAAAAAGGCCGCGTTGCTGGCGTTTTTCCATAGGCTCCGCCCC
CCTGACGAGCATCACAAAAATCGACGCTCAAGTCAGAGGTGGCGAAACCCGACAGGACTATAAAGATACC
AGGCGTTTCCCCCTGGAAGCTCCCTCGTGCGCTCTCCTGTTCCGACCCTGCCGCTTACCGGATACCTGTC
CGCCTTTCTCCCTTCGGGAAGCGTGGCGCTTTCTCATAGCTCACGCTGTAGGTATCTCAGTTCGGTGTAG
GTCGTTCGCTCCAAGCTGGGCTGTGTGCACGAACCCCCCGTTCAGCCCGACCGCTGCGCCTTATCCGGTA
ACTATCGTCTTGAGTCCAACCCGGTAAGACACGACTTATCGCCACTGGCAGCAGCCACTGGTAACAGGAT
TAGCAGAGCGAGGTATGTAGGCGGTGCTACAGAGTTCTTGAAGTGGTGGCCTAACTACGGCTACACTAGA
AGAACAGTATTTGGTATCTGCGCTCTGCTGAAGCCAGTTACCTTCGGAAAAAGAGTTGGTAGCTCTTGAT
CCGGCAAACAAACCACCGCTGGTAGCGGTGGTTTTTTTGTTTGCAAGCAGCAGATTACGCGCAGAAAAAA
AGGATCTCAAGAAGATCCTTTGATCTTTTCTACGGGGTCTGACGCTCAGTGGAACGAAAACTCACGTTAA
GGGATTTTGGTCATGAGATTATCAAAAAGGATCTTCACCTAGATCCTTTTAAATTAAAAATGAAGTTTTA
AATCAATCTAAAGTATATATGAGTAAACTTGGTCTGACAGTTACCAATGCTTAATCAGTGAGGCACCTAT
CTCAGCGATCTGTCTATTTCGTTCATCCATAGTTGCCTGACTCCCCGTCGTGTAGATAACTACGATACGG
GAGGGCTTACCATCTGGCCCCAGTGCTGCAATGATACCGCGAGACCCACGCTCACCGGCTCCAGATTTAT
CAGCAATAAACCAGCCAGCCGGAAGGGCCGAGCGCAGAAGTGGTCCTGCAACTTTATCCGCCTCCATCCA
GTCTATTAATTGTTGCCGGGAAGCTAGAGTAAGTAGTTCGCCAGTTAATAGTTTGCGCAACGTTGTTGCC
ATTGCTACAGGCATCGTGGTGTCACGCTCGTCGTTTGGTATGGCTTCATTCAGCTCCGGTTCCCAACGAT
CAAGGCGAGTTACATGATCCCCCATGTTGTGCAAAAAAGCGGTTAGCTCCTTCGGTCCTCCGATCGTTGT
CAGAAGTAAGTTGGCCGCAGTGTTATCACTCATGGTTATGGCAGCACTGCATAATTCTCTTACTGTCATG
CCATCCGTAAGATGCTTTTCTGTGACTGGTGAGTACTCAACCAAGTCATTCTGAGAATAGTGTATGCGGC
GACCGAGTTGCTCTTGCCCGGCGTCAATACGGGATAATACCGCGCCACATAGCAGAACTTTAAAAGTGCT
CATCATTGGAAAACGTTCTTCGGGGCGAAAACTCTCAAGGATCTTACCGCTGTTGAGATCCAGTTCGATG
TAACCCACTCGTGCACCCAACTGATCTTCAGCATCTTTTACTTTCACCAGCGTTTCTGGGTGAGCAAAAA
CAGGAAGGCAAAATGCCGCAAAAAAGGGAATAAGGGCGACACGGAAATGTTGAATACTCATACTCTTCCT
TTTTCAATATTATTGAAGCATTTATCAGGGTTATTGTCTCATGAGCGGATACATATTTGAATGTATTTAG
AAAAATAAACAAATAGGGGTTCCGCGCACATTTCCCCGAAAAGTGCCACCTGACGTCGACGGATCGGGAG
ATCTCCCGATCCCCTATGGTGCACTCTCAGTACAATCTGCTCTGATGCCGCATAGTTAAGCCAGTATCTG
CTCCCTGCTTGTGTGTTGGAGGTCGCTGAGTAGTGCGCGAGCAAAATTTAAGCTACAACAAGGCAAGGCT
TGACCGACAATTGCATGAAGAATCTGCTTAGGGTTAGGCGTTTTGCGCTGCTTCGCGATGTACGGGCCAG
ATATACGCGTTGACATTGATTATTGACTAGGCTTTTGCAAAAAGCTTTGCAAAGATGGATAAAGTTTTAA
ACAGAGAGGAATCTTTGCAGCTAATGGACCTTCTAGGTCTTGAAAGGAGTGGGAATT
